Addgene plasmid #159928: pPB-CAG-Brainbow3.2-PGK-PuroTK
Purpose: Brainbow transgenesis
Depositing lab: Hideyuki Okano. Publication: Generation and validation of a common marmoset embryonic stem cell line ActiCre-B1 that ubiquitously expresses a tamoxifen-inducible Cre-driver. Yoshimatsu S, Ohtsu K, Sato T, Yamamoto M, Sasaki E, Shiozawa S, Okano H. Stem Cell Res. 2021 Jan 8;51:102164. doi: 10.1016/j.scr.2021.102164. PubMed 33453576.
Backbone
  Vector backbone: pPB-MCSfwd
  Vector type: Mammalian Expression
  Selectable markers: Puromycin
Growth in bacteria
  Bacterial resistance: Ampicillin, 100 μg/mL
  Growth temperature: 37°C
  Growth strain: NEB Stable
  Copy number: High Copy
Gene/Insert 1
  Gene/Insert name: NFPnls
  Species: Synthetic
  Insert size (bp): 705
Gene/Insert 2
  Gene/Insert name: mOrange2
  Species: Synthetic
  Insert size (bp): 708
Gene/Insert 3
  Gene/Insert name: EGFP
  Species: Synthetic
  Insert size (bp): 717
Gene/Insert 4
  Gene/Insert name: mKate2
  Species: Synthetic
  Insert size (bp): 696
Resource information
  A portion of this plasmid was derived from a plasmid made by: Joshua Sanes
Terms and licenses: Academic/Nonprofit Terms; Industry Terms: Not Available to Industry
Depositor comments: The Brainbow3.2 cassette was derived from pThy1-Brainbow3.2 (https://www.addgene.org/45179/) Addgene QC identified several ambiguous bases in the backbone sequence that could not be resolved by standard NGS. These ambiguities are present in the backbone sequence and are not of concern for the function of the construct.
How to cite: pPB-CAG-Brainbow3.2-PGK-PuroTK was a gift from Hideyuki Okano (Addgene plasmid # 159928 ; http://n2t.net/addgene:159928 ; RRID:Addgene_159928)
