[The description below was written by a language model from this plasmid's Addgene catalogue record and pLannotate feature annotations shown in this document.]
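Description:
pPB-CAG-Brainbow3.2-PGK-PuroTK is a mammalian expression plasmid of about 14.4 kb built on the pPB-MCSfwd backbone. The name implies a piggyBac transposon vector for stable genomic integration, although the automated feature table does not annotate any transposon terminal repeats. It is propagated in E. coli through a high-copy ColE1/pUC-type origin with ampicillin resistance, and it also carries an f1 origin. The small lacZα, lacI, TcR and HygR fragments and the T3/T7 promoters are backbone remnants or incidental annotation hits. attB1 and attB2 sites flanking the reporter cassette suggest it was installed by Gateway recombination.

The payload is the Brainbow3.2 multicolour reporter, taken from a Thy1-driven Brainbow3.2 plasmid and placed here under the ubiquitous CAG promoter (CMV enhancer, chicken β-actin promoter and chimeric intron). Directly downstream lie loxP, lox2272 and loxN sites in tandem. They are followed by a default nuclear-localised non-fluorescent protein (NFPnls, annotated as a PhiYFP-like sequence) with an SV40 polyadenylation signal. Then come mOrange2, EGFP and mKate2, preceded respectively by a second loxP, lox2272 or loxN site. Because the three lox variants are mutually incompatible, Cre carries out one of three exclusive excisions, bringing one fluorescent protein next to the promoter. Cells with several integrated copies can therefore acquire combinatorial hues. Each fluorescent protein carries a short H-Ras-derived sequence, consistent with a membrane-targeting farnesylation tag, plus a WPRE and an SV40 poly(A) signal. A minimal FRT site follows the cassette.

A separate PGK promoter drives a puromycin resistance–truncated HSV thymidine kinase fusion, allowing positive selection with puromycin and negative selection with nucleoside analogues such as ganciclovir. The stated purpose is Brainbow transgenesis, and the associated work concerns validating a tamoxifen-inducible Cre driver in marmoset embryonic stem cells.
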