Features (pLannotate 1.2.2; 48 found; start..end, strand, type, name):
     35..146     +  polyA_signal   bGH poly(A) signal: bovine growth hormone polyadenylation signal
    295..394     +  CDS            TcR (fragment): tetracycline efflux protein; tet; confers resistance to tetracycline
    405..904     +  promoter       PGK promoter: mouse phosphoglycerate kinase 1 promoter
    928..1524    +  CDS            PuroR (fragment): puromycin N-acetyltransferase; pac from Streptomyces; confers resistance to puromycin
   1531..2526    +  CDS            ΔTK: truncated herpes simplex virus thymidine kinase (Salomon et al., 1995) confers sensitivity to nucleoside analogs such as acyclovir or ganciclovir
   2541..2595    +  CDS            HygR (fragment): aminoglycoside phosphotransferase from E. coli confers resistance to hygromycin
   2599..2873    +  polyA_signal   PGK poly(A) signal (fragment): mouse phosphoglycerate kinase 1 polyadenylation signal
   3138..3156    -  promoter       T3 promoter: promoter for bacteriophage T3 RNA polymerase
   3199..3221    -  protein_bind   lac operator (fragment): The lac repressor binds to the lac operator to inhibit transcription in E. coli. This inhibition can be relieved by adding lactose or isopropyl-β-D-thiogalactopyranoside (IPTG). lac repressor encoded by lacI
   3225..3255    -  promoter       lac promoter: promoter for the E. coli lac operon
   3270..3291    -  protein_bind   CAP binding site: CAP binding activates transcription in the presence of cAMP. E. coli catabolite activator protein
   3304..3396    -  CDS            lacI (fragment): lac repressor; lacI; The lac repressor binds to the lac operator to inhibit transcription in E. coli. This inhibition can be relieved by adding lactose or isopropyl-β-D-thiogalactopyranoside (IPTG).
   3579..4167    -  rep_origin     ori: high-copy-number ColE1/pMB1/pBR322/pUC origin of replication
   4338..5198    -  CDS            AmpR: β-lactamase; bla; confers resistance to ampicillin, carbenicillin, and related antibiotics
   5199..5303    -  promoter       AmpR promoter: bla
   5356..5784    -  rep_origin     f1 ori (sequence partly withheld): f1 bacteriophage origin of replication; arrow indicates direction of (+) strand synthesis
   5789..5946    -  CDS            lacZα (fragment): LacZα fragment of β-galactosidase; lacZ fragment
   5949..5967    +  promoter       T7 promoter: promoter for bacteriophage T7 RNA polymerase
   6378..6681    +  enhancer       CMV enhancer: human cytomegalovirus immediate early enhancer
   6686..6963    +  promoter       chicken β-actin promoter: No description available
   6964..7980    +  intron         chimeric intron: chimera between introns from chicken β-actin and rabbit β-globin
   8057..8077    +  protein_bind   attB1: mutant version of attB; core recombination site for the Gateway® BP reaction BP Clonase™
   8129..8162    +  protein_bind   loxP: Cre-mediated recombination occurs in the 8-bp core sequence (GCATACAT). Cre recombinase
   8171..8204    +  protein_bind   lox2272: Cre-mediated recombination occurs in the 8-bp core sequence (GGATACTT). lox2272 sites are compatible with each other, but incompatible with loxP or loxN sites (Lee and Saito, 1988). Cre recombinase
   8213..8246    +  protein_bind   loxN: Cre-mediated recombination occurs in the 8-bp core sequence (GTATACCT). loxN sites are compatible with each other, but incompatible with loxP or lox2272 sites. Cre recombinase
   8288..8992    +  CDS            PhiYFP: Phialidium yellow fluorescent proteim mammalian codon-optimized
   9013..9057    +  terminator     lambda t0 terminator (fragment): transcription terminator from phage lambda
   9069..9152    +  CDS            large T antigen (fragment): large T antigen from SV40 (simian virus 40)
   9175..9296    +  polyA_signal   SV40 poly(A) signal: SV40 polyadenylation signal
   9309..9342    +  protein_bind   loxP: Cre-mediated recombination occurs in the 8-bp core sequence (GCATACAT). Cre recombinase
   9357..10064   +  CDS            mOrange2: mOrange2 is a basic (constitutively fluorescent) orange fluorescent protein published in 2008, derived from Discosoma sp.. It has high acid sensitivity.
  10080..10142   +  CDS            H-Ras (fragment): human small GTPase proto-oncoprotein
  10152..10740   +  misc_feature   WPRE: woodchuck hepatitis virus posttranscriptional regulatory element
  10768..10851   +  CDS            large T antigen (fragment): large T antigen from SV40 (simian virus 40)
  10874..10995   +  polyA_signal   SV40 poly(A) signal: SV40 polyadenylation signal
  11012..11045   +  protein_bind   lox2272: Cre-mediated recombination occurs in the 8-bp core sequence (GGATACTT). lox2272 sites are compatible with each other, but incompatible with loxP or loxN sites (Lee and Saito, 1988). Cre recombinase
  11060..11776   +  CDS            EGFP: EGFP is a basic (constitutively fluorescent) green fluorescent protein published in 1996, derived from Aequorea victoria. It is reported to be a rapidly-maturing weak dimer with moderate acid sensitivity.
  11792..11854   +  CDS            H-Ras (fragment): human small GTPase proto-oncoprotein
  11864..12452   +  misc_feature   WPRE: woodchuck hepatitis virus posttranscriptional regulatory element
  12480..12563   +  CDS            large T antigen (fragment): large T antigen from SV40 (simian virus 40)
  12586..12707   +  polyA_signal   SV40 poly(A) signal: SV40 polyadenylation signal
  12726..12759   +  protein_bind   loxN: Cre-mediated recombination occurs in the 8-bp core sequence (GTATACCT). loxN sites are compatible with each other, but incompatible with loxP or lox2272 sites. Cre recombinase
  12774..13469   +  CDS            mKate2: mKate2 is a basic (constitutively fluorescent) red fluorescent protein published in 2009, derived from Entacmaea quadricolor. It is reported to be a rapidly-maturing monomer with moderate acid sensitivity.
  13485..13547   +  CDS            H-Ras (fragment): human small GTPase proto-oncoprotein
  13557..14145   +  misc_feature   WPRE: woodchuck hepatitis virus posttranscriptional regulatory element
  14187..14307   +  polyA_signal   SV40 poly(A) signal: SV40 polyadenylation signal
  14320..14353   +  protein_bind   FRT (minimal): supports FLP-mediated excision but not integration (Turan and Bode, 2011) FLP recombinase from the Saccharomyces cerevisiae 2μ plasmid
  14395..14      -  protein_bind   attB2 (across the origin): mutant version of attB; core recombination site for the Gateway® BP reaction BP Clonase™
>Addgene plasmid #159928 | pPB-CAG-Brainbow3.2-PGK-PuroTK | addgene full sequence | sequence record 324547 | Addgene NGS Result
CTTGTACAAAGTGGCCCCGACCTGCAGGCATGCACTGTGCCTTCTAGTTGCCAGCCATCTGTTGTTTGCC
CCTCCCCCGTGCCTTCCTTGACCCTGGAAGGTGCCACTCCCACTGTCCTTTCCTAATAAAATGAGGAAAT
TGCATCGCATTGTCTGAGTAGGTGTCATTCTATTCTGGGGGGTGGGGTGGGGCAGGACAGCAAGGGGGAG
GATTGGGAAGAGAATAGCAGGCATGCTGGGGATTAATGCGGTAGTTTATCACAGTTAAATTGCTAACGCA
GTCAGGCACCGTGTATGAAATCTAACAATGCGCTCATCGTCATCCTCGGCACCGTCACCCTGGATGCTGT
AGGCATAGGCTTGGTTATGCCGGTACTGCCGGGCCTCTTGCGGGGAATTCTACCGGGTAGGGGAGGCGCT
TTTCCCAAGGCAGTCTGGAGCATGCGCTTTAGCAGCCCCGCTGGGCACTTGGCGCTACACAAGTGGCCTC
TGGCCTCGCACACATTCCACATCCACCGGTAGGCGCCAACCGGCTCCGTTCTTTGGTGGCCCCTTCGCGC
CACCTTCTACTCCTCCCCTAGTCAGGAAGTTCCCCCCCGCCCCGCAGCTCGCGTCGTGCAGGACGTGACA
AATGGAAGTAGCACGTCTCACTAGTCTCGTGCAGATGGACAGCACCGCTGAGCAATGGAAGCGGGTAGGC
CTTTGGGGCAGCGGCCAATAGCAGCTTTGCTCCTTCGCTTTCTGGGCTCAGAGGCTGGGAAGGGGTGGGT
CCCGGGGCGGGCTCAGGGGCGGGCTCAGGGGCGGGGCGGGCGCCCGAAGGTCCTCCGGAGGCCCGGCATT
CTGCACGCTTCAAAAGCGCACGTCTGCCGCGCTGTTCTCCTCTTCCTCATCTCCGGGCCTTTCGACCGAT
CATCAAGCTTGATCCTCATGACCGAGTACAAGCCCACGGTGCGCCTCGCCACCCGCGACGACGTCCCCAG
GGCCGTACGCACCCTCGCCGCCGCGTTCGCCGACTACCCCGCCACGCGCCACACCGTCGATCCGGACCGC
CACATCGAGCGGGTCACCGAGCTGCAAGAACTCTTCCTCACGCGCGTCGGGCTCGACATCGGCAAGGTGT
GGGTCGCGGACGACGGCGCCGCGGTGGCGGTCTGGACCACGCCGGAGAGCGTCGAAGCGGGGGCGGTGTT
CGCCGAGATCGGCCCGCGCATGGCCGAGTTGAGCGGTTCCCGGCTGGCCGCGCAGCAACAGATGGAAGGC
CTCCTGGCGCCGCACCGGCCCAAGGAGCCCGCGTGGTTCCTGGCCACCGTCGGCGTCTCGCCCGACCACC
AGGGCAAGGGTCTGGGCAGCGCCGTCGTGCTCCCCGGAGTGGAGGCGGCCGAGCGCGCCGGGGTGCCCGC
CTTCCTGGAGACCTCCGCGCCCCGCAACCTCCCCTTCTACGAGCGGCTCGGCTTCACCGTCACCGCCGAC
GTCGAGGTGCCCGAAGGACCGCGCACCTGGTGCATGACCCGCAAGCCCGGTGCCGGATCCATGCCCACGC
TACTGCGGGTTTATATAGACGGTCCCCACGGGATGGGGAAAACCACCACCACGCAACTGCTGGTGGCCCT
GGGTTCGCGCGACGATATCGTCTACGTACCCGAGCCGATGACTTACTGGCGGGTGCTGGGGGCTTCCGAG
ACAATCGCGAACATCTACACCACACAACACCGCCTCGACCAGGGTGAGATATCGGCCGGGGACGCGGCGG
TGGTAATGACAAGCGCCCAGATAACAATGGGCATGCCTTATGCCGTGACCGACGCCGTTCTGGCTCCTCA
TATCGGGGGGGAGGCTGGGAGCTCACATGCCCCGCCCCCGGCCCTCACCCTCATCTTCGACCGCCATCCC
ATCGCCGCCCTCCTGTGCTACCCGGCCGCGCGGTACCTTATGGGCAGCATGACCCCCCAGGCCGTGCTGG
CGTTCGTGGCCCTCATCCCGCCGACCTTGCCCGGCACCAACATCGTGCTTGGGGCCCTTCCGGAGGACAG
ACACATCGACCGCCTGGCCAAACGCCAGCGCCCCGGCGAGCGGCTGGACCTGGCTATGCTGGCTGCGATT
CGCCGCGTTTACGGGCTACTTGCCAATACGGTGCGGTATCTGCAGTGCGGCGGGTCGTGGCGGGAGGACT
GGGGACAGCTTTCGGGGACGGCCGTGCCGCCCCAGGGTGCCGAGCCCCAGAGCAACGCGGGCCCACGACC
CCATATCGGGGACACGTTATTTACCCTGTTTCGGGCCCCCGAGTTGCTGGCCCCCAACGGCGACCTGTAT
AACGTGTTTGCCTGGGCCTTGGACGTCTTGGCCAAACGCCTCCGTTCCATGCACGTCTTTATCCTGGATT
ACGACCAATCGCCCGCCGGCTGCCGGGACGCCCTGCTGCAACTTACCTCCGGGATGGTCCAGACCCACGT
CACCACCCCCGGCTCCATACCGACGATATGCGACCTGGCGCGCACGTTTGCCCGGGAGATGGGGGAGGCT
AACTGAGCTCTAGCTTATCGACTCGCCGATAGTGGAAACCGACGCCCCAGCACTCGTCCGAGGGCAAAGG
AATAGTCGAGAAATTGATGATCTATTAAACAATAAAGATGTCCACATGGAAGTTTTTCCTGTCATACTTT
GTTAAGAAGGGTGAGAACAGAGTACCTACATTTTGAATGGAAGGATTGGAGCTACGGGGGTGGGGGTGGG
GTGGGATTAGATAAATGCCTGCTCTTTACTGAAGGCTCTTTACTATTGCTTTATGATAATGTTTCATAGT
TGGATATCATAATTTAAACAAGCAAAACCAAATTAAGGGCCAGCTCATTCCTCCCACTCATGATCTATAG
ATCCATCAGATCCTTTGTTACTTTATAGAAGAAATTTTGAGTTTTTGTTTTTTTTTAATAAATAAATAAA
CATAAATAAATTGTTTGTTGAATTTATTATTAGTATGTAAGTGTAAATATAATAAAACTTAATATCTATT
CAAATTAATAAATAAACCTCGATATACAGACCGATAAAACACATGCGTCAATTTTACGCATGATTATCTT
TAACGTACGTCACAATATGATTATCTTTCTAGGGTTAAAGAGCTCCAGCTTTTGTTCCCTTTAGTGAGGG
TTAATTTCGAGCTTGGCGTAATCATGGTCATAGCTGTTTCCTGTGTGAAATTGTTATCCGCTCACAATTC
CACACAACATACGAGCCGGAAGCATAAAGTGTAAAGCCTGGGGTGCCTAATGAGTGAGCTAACTCACATT
AATTGCGTTGCGCTCACTGCCCGCTTTCCAGTCGGGAAACCTGTCGTGCCAGCTGCATTAATGAATCGGC
CAACGCGCGGGGAGAGGCGGTTTGCGTATTGGGCGCTCTTCCGCTTCCTCGCTCACTGACTCGCTGCGCT
CGGTCGTTCGGCTGCGGCGAGCGGTATCAGCTCACTCAAAGGCGGTAATACGGTTATCCACAGAATCAGG
GGATAACGCAGGAAAGAACATGTGAGCAAAAGGCCAGCAAAAGGCCAGGAACCGTAAAAAGGCCGCGTTG
CTGGCGTTTTTCCATAGGCTCCGCCCCCCTGACGAGCATCACAAAAATCGACGCTCAAGTCAGAGGTGGC
GAAACCCGACAGGACTATAAAGATACCAGGCGTTTCCCCCTGGAAGCTCCCTCGTGCGCTCTCCTGTTCC
GACCCTGCCGCTTACCGGATACCTGTCCGCCTTTCTCCCTTCGGGAAGCGTGGCGCTTTCTCATAGCTCA
CGCTGTAGGTATCTCAGTTCGGTGTAGGTCGTTCGCTCCAAGCTGGGCTGTGTGCACGAACCCCCCGTTC
AGCCCGACCGCTGCGCCTTATCCGGTAACTATCGTCTTGAGTCCAACCCGGTAAGACACGACTTATCGCC
ACTGGCAGCAGCCACTGGTAACAGGATTAGCAGAGCGAGGTATGTAGGCGGTGCTACAGAGTTCTTGAAG
TGGTGGCCTAACTACGGCTACACTAGAAGAACAGTATTTGGTATCTGCGCTCTGCTGAAGCCAGTTACCT
TCGGAAAAAGAGTTGGTAGCTCTTGATCCGGCAAACAAACCACCGCTGGTAGCGGTGGTTTTTTTGTTTG
CAAGCAGCAGATTACGCGCAGAAAAAAAGGATCTCAAGAAGATCCTTTGATCTTTTCTACGGGGTCTGAC
GCTCAGTGGAACGAAAACTCACGTTAAGGGATTTTGGTCATGAGATTATCAAAAAGGATCTTCACCTAGA
TCCTTTTAAATTAAAAATGAAGTTTTAAATCAATCTAAAGTATATATGAGTAAACTTGGTCTGACAGTTA
CCAATGCTTAATCAGTGAGGCACCTATCTCAGCGATCTGTCTATTTCGTTCATCCATAGTTGCCTGACTC
CCCGTCGTGTAGATAACTACGATACGGGAGGGCTTACCATCTGGCCCCAGTGCTGCAATGATACCGCGAG
ACCCACGCTCACCGGCTCCAGATTTATCAGCAATAAACCAGCCAGCCGGAAGGGCCGAGCGCAGAAGTGG
TCCTGCAACTTTATCCGCCTCCATCCAGTCTATTAATTGTTGCCGGGAAGCTAGAGTAAGTAGTTCGCCA
GTTAATAGTTTGCGCAACGTTGTTGCCATTGCTACAGGCATCGTGGTGTCACGCTCGTCGTTTGGTATGG
CTTCATTCAGCTCCGGTTCCCAACGATCAAGGCGAGTTACATGATCCCCCATGTTGTGCAAAAAAGCGGT
TAGCTCCTTCGGTCCTCCGATCGTTGTCAGAAGTAAGTTGGCCGCAGTGTTATCACTCATGGTTATGGCA
GCACTGCATAATTCTCTTACTGTCATGCCATCCGTAAGATGCTTTTCTGTGACTGGTGAGTACTCAACCA
AGTCATTCTGAGAATAGTGTATGCGGCGACCGAGTTGCTCTTGCCCGGCGTCAATACGGGATAATACCGC
GCCACATAGCAGAACTTTAAAAGTGCTCATCATTGGAAAACGTTCTTCGGGGCGAAAACTCTCAAGGATC
TTACCGCTGTTGAGATCCAGTTCGATGTAACCCACTCGTGCACCCAACTGATCTTCAGCATCTTTTACTT
TCACCAGCGTTTCTGGGTGAGCAAAAACAGGAAGGCAAAATGCCGCAAAAAAGGGAATAAGGGCGACACG
GAAATGTTGAATACTCATACTCTTCCTTTTTCAATATTATTGAAGCATTTATCAGGGTTATTGTCTCATG
AGCGGATACATATTTGAATGTATTTAGAAAAATAAACAAATAGGGGTTCCGCGCACATTTCCCCGAAAAG
TGCCACCTAAATTGTAAGCGTTAATATTTTGTTAAAATTCGCGTTAAATTTTTGTTAAATCAGCTCATTT
TTTAACCAATAGGCCGAAATCGGCAAAATCCCTTATAAATCAAAAGAATAGACCGAGATAGGGT
[37 nt withheld, positions 5455-5491]
AAAGAACGTGGACTCCAACGTCAAAGG
[49 nt withheld, positions 5519-5567]
T
[91 nt withheld, positions 5569-5659]
G
[124 nt withheld, positions 5661-5784]
CCCATTCGCCATTCAGGCTGCGCAACTGTTGGGAAGGGCGATCGGTGCGGGCCTCTTCGCTATTACGCCA
GCTGGCGAAAGGGGGATGTGCTGCAAGGCGATTAAGTTGGGTAACGCCAGGGTTTTCCCAGTCACGACGT
TGTAAAACGACGGCCAGTGAATTGTAATACGACTCACTATAGGGCGAATTGGGTACCTTAACCCTAGAAA
GATAGTCTGCGTAAAATTGACGCATGCATTCTTGAAATATTGCTCTCTCTTTCTAAATAGCGCGAATCCG
TCGCTGTGCATTTAGGACATCTCAGTCGCCGCTTGGAGCTCCCGTGAGGCGTGCTTGTCAATGCGGTAAG
TGTCACTGATTTTGAACTATAACGACCGCGTGAGTCAAAATGACGCATGATTATCTTTTACGTGACTTTT
AAGATTTAACTCATACGATAATTATATTGTTATTTCATGTTCTACTTACGTGATAACTTATTATATATAT
ATTTTCTTGTTATAGATATCGTCGACATTGATTATTGACTAGCTAGTTATTAATAGTAATCAATTACGGG
GTCATTAGTTCATAGCCCATATATGGAGTTCCGCGTTACATAACTTACGGTAAATGGCCCGCCTGGCTGA
CCGCCCAACGACCCCCGCCCATTGACGTCAATAATGACGTATGTTCCCATAGTAACGCCAATAGGGACTT
TCCATTGACGTCAATGGGTGGAGTATTTACGGTAAACTGCCCACTTGGCAGTACATCAAGTGTATCATAT
GCCAAGTACGCCCCCTATTGACGTCAATGACGGTAAATGGCCCGCCTGGCATTATGCCCAGTACATGACC
TTATGGGACTTTCCTACTTGGCAGTACATCTACGTATTAGTCATCGCTATTACCATGATGGTCGAGGTGA
GCCCCACGTTCTGCTTCACTCTCCCCATCTCCCCCCCCTCCCCACCCCCAATTTTGTATTTATTTATTTT
TTAATTATTTTGTGCAGCGATGGGGGCGGGGGGGGGGGGGGGGCGCGCGCCGGGGGGGGGGGGGSGGGGS
GGGGGGSGGGGSGGGGCGRGGCGGRGRGGKGCGGCGGCAGCCAATCAGAGCGGCGCGCTCCGAAAGTTTC
CTTTTATGGCGAGGCGGCGGCGGCGGCGGCCCTATAAAAAGCGAAGCGCGCGGCGGGCGGGAGTCGCTGC
GCGCTGCCTTCGCCCCGTGCCCCGCTCCGCCGCCGCCTCGCGCCGCCCGCCCCGGCTCTGACTGACCGCG
TTACTCCCACAGGTGAGCGGGCGGGACGGCCCTTCTCCTCCGGGCTGTAATTAGCGCTTGGTTTAATGAC
GGCTTGTTTCTTTTCTGTGGCTGCGTGAAAGCCTTGAGGGGCTCCGGGAGGGCCCTTTGTGCGGGGGGAG
CGGCTCGGGGGGTGCGTGCGTGTGTGTGTGCGTGGGGAGCGCCGCGTGCGGCTCCGCGCTGCCCGGCGGC
TGTGAGCGCTGCGGGCGCGGCGCGGGGCTTTGTGCGCTCCGCAGTGTGCGCGAGGGGAGCGCGGCCGGGG
GCGGTGCCCCGCGGTGCGGGGGGGGCTGCGAGGGGAACAAAGGCTGCGTGCGGGGTGTGTGCGTGGGGGG
GTGAGCAGGGGGTGTGGGCGCGTCGGTCGGGCTGCAACCCCCCCTGCACCCCCCTCCCCGAGTTGCTGAG
CACGGCCCGGCTTCGGGTGCGGGGCTCCGTACGGGGCGTGGCGCGGGGCTCGCCGTGCCGGGCGGGGGGT
GGCGGCAGGTGGGGGTGCCGGGCGGGGCGGGGCCGCCYCGGGCCGGGGRGGGCTCGGGGGRGGGGCGCGG
CGGCCCCCGGAGCGCCGGCGGCTGTCGAGGCGCGGCGAGCCGCAGCCATTGCCTTTTATGGTAATCGTGC
GAGAGGGCGCAGGGACTTCCTTTGTCCCAAATCTGTGCGGAGCCGAAATCTGGGAGGCGCCGCCGCACCC
CCTCTAGCGGGCGCGGGGCGAAGCGGTGCGGCGCCGGCAGGAAGGAAATGGGCGGGGAGGGCCTTCGTGC
GTCGCCGCGCCGCCGTCCCCTTCTCCCTCTCCAGCCTCGGGGCTGTCCGCGGGGGGACGGCTGCCTTCGG
GGGGGACGGGGCAGGGCGGGGTTCGGCTTCTGGCGTGTGACCGGCGGCTCTAGAGCCTCTGCTAACCATG
TTCATGCCTTCTTCTTTTTCCTACAGCTCCTGGGCAACGTGCTGGTTATTGTGCTGTCTCATCATTTTGG
CAAAGAATTCCTCGAGATTTTGGCAAAGAATTCAAGTTTGTACAAAAAAGCAGGCTTTAAAGGAACGCAC
GTAACTATAACGGTCCTAAGGTAGCGAACCTAGGATAACTTCGTATAGCATACATTATACGAAGTTATCG
GCGCGCATAACTTCGTATAGGATACTTTATACGAAGTTATCAAGCGCTATAACTTCGTATAGTATACCTT
ATACGAAGTTATCTGATATCGCCACCATGGCTCCTAAGAAGAAGAGGAAGGTGATGAGCAGCGGCGCCCT
GCTGTTCCACGGCAAGATCCCCTACGTGGTGGAGATGGAGGGCAATGTGGATGGCCACACCTTCAGCATC
CGCGGCAAGGGCTACGGCGATGCCAGCGTGGGCAAGGTGGATGCCCAGTTCATCTGCACCACCGGCGATG
TGCCCGTGCCCTGGAGCACCCTGGTGACCACCCTGACCGCAGGCGCCCAGTGCTTCGCCAAGTACGGCCC
CGAGCTGAAGGATTTCTACAAGAGCTGCATGCCCGATGGCTACGTGCAGGAGCGCACCATCACCTTCGAG
GGTGATGGCAATTTCAAGACCCGCGCCGAGGTGACCTTCGAGAATGGCAGCGTGTACAATCGCGTGAAGC
TGAATGGCCAGGGCTTCAAGAAGGATGGCCACGTGCTGGGCAAGAATCTGGAGTTCAATTTCACCCCCCA
CTGCCTGTACATCTGGGGCGATCAGGCCAATCACGGCCTGAAGAGCGCCTTCAAGATCTGCCACGAGATC
ACCGGCAGCAAGGGCGATTTCATCGTGGCCGATCACACCCAGATGAATACCCCCATCGGCGGCGGCCCCG
TGCACGTGCCCGAGTACCACCACATGAGCTACCACGTGAAGCTGAGCAAGGATGTGACCGATCACCGCGA
TAATATGAGCCTGAAGGAGACCGTGCGCGCCGTGGATTGCCGCAAGACCTACCTGTGAAGCTTAATTAGC
TGAGCTTGGACTCCTGTTGATAGATCCAGTAATGACCTCAGAACTCCATCTGGCCGCGACTCTAGATCAT
AATCAGCCATACCACATTTGTAGAGGTTTTACTTGCTTTAAAAAACCTCCCACACCTCCCCCTGAACCTG
AAACATAAAATGAATGCAATTGTTGTTGTTAACTTGTTTATTGCAGCTTATAATGGTTACAAATAAAGCA
ATAGCATCACAAATTTCACAAATAAAGCATTTTTTTCACTGCATTCTAGTTGTGGTTTGTCCAAACTCAT
CAATGTATCTTAAGGCGTGCTAGCATAACTTCGTATAGCATACATTATACGAAGTTATCTAACGTTGCCA
CCATGGTGAGCAAGGGCGAGGAGAATAACATGGCCATCATCAAGGAGTTCATGCGCTTCAAGGTGCGCAT
GGAGGGCTCCGTGAACGGCCACGAGTTCGAGATCGAGGGCGAGGGCGAGGGCCGCCCCTACGAGGGCTTT
CAGACCGCTAAGCTGAAGGTGACCAAGGGTGGCCCCCTGCCCTTCGCCTGGGACATCCTGTCCCCTCATT
TCACCTACGGCTCCAAGGCCTACGTGAAGCACCCCGCCGACATCCCCGACTACTTCAAGCTGTCCTTCCC
CGAGGGCTTCAAGTGGGAGCGCGTGATGAACTACGAGGACGGCGGCGTGGTGACCGTGACCCAGGACTCC
TCCCTGCAGGACGGCGAGTTCATCTACAAGGTGAAGCTGCGCGGCACCAACTTCCCCTCCGACGGCCCCG
TGATGCAGAAGAAGACCATGGGCTGGGAGGCCTCCTCCGAGCGGATGTACCCCGAGGACGGTGCCCTGAA
GGGCAAGATCAAGATGAGGCTGAAGCTGAAGGACGGCGGCCACTACACCTCCGAGGTCAAGACCACCTAC
AAGGCCAAGAAGCCCGTGCAGCTGCCCGGCGCCTACATCGTCGACATCAAGTTGGACATCACCTCCCACA
ACGAGGACTACACCATCGTGGAACAGTACGAACGCGCCGAGGGCCGCCACTCCACCGGCGGCATGGACGA
GCTGTACAAGAGTGCACGCGTGAGTAAGCTGAACCCTCCTGATGAGAGTGGCCCCGGCTGCATGAGCTGC
AAGTGTGTGCTCTCCTGAGCGGCCGCTAATCAACCTCTGGATTACAAAATTTGTGAAAGATTGACTGGTA
TTCTTAACTATGTTGCTCCTTTTACGCTATGTGGATACGCTGCTTTAATGCCTTTGTATCATGCTATTGC
TTCCCGTATGGCTTTCATTTTCTCCTCCTTGTATAAATCCTGGTTGCTGTCTCTTTATGAGGAGTTGTGG
CCCGTTGTCAGGCAACGTGGCGTGGTGTGCACTGTGTTTGCTGACGCAACCCCCACTGGTTGGGGCATTG
CCACCACCTGTCAGCTCCTTTCCGGGACTTTCGCTTTCCCCCTCCCTATTGCCACGGCGGAACTCATCGC
CGCCTGCCTTGCCCGCTGCTGGACAGGGGCTCGGCTGTTGGGCACTGACAATTCCGTGGTGTTGTCGGGG
AAATCATCGTCCTTTCCTTGGCTGCTCGCCTGTGTTGCCACCTGGATTCTGCGCGGGACGTCCTTCTGCT
ACGTCCCTTCGGCCCTCAATCCAGCGGACCTTCCTTCCCGCGGCCTGCTGCCGGCTCTGCGGCCTCTTCC
GCGTCTTCGCCTTCGCCCTCAGACGAGTCGGATCTCCCTTTGGGCCGCCTCCCCGCATCGATACCGTCGA
GACTGCTGCACCAGATCATAATCAGCCATACCACATTTGTAGAGGTTTTACTTGCTTTAAAAAACCTCCC
ACACCTCCCCCTGAACCTGAAACATAAAATGAATGCAATTGTTGTTGTTAACTTGTTTATTGCAGCTTAT
AATGGTTACAAATAAAGCAATAGCATCACAAATTTCACAAATAAAGCATTTTTTTCACTGCATTCTAGTT
GTGGTTTGTCCAAACTCATCAATGTATCTTAAGGCGTGTTTAAACATATAACTTCGTATAGGATACTTTA
TACGAAGTTATCGCGTACGGCCACCATGGTGAGCAAGGGCGAGGAGCTGTTCACCGGGGTGGTGCCCATC
CTGGTCGAGCTGGACGGCGACGTAAACGGCCACAAGTTCAGCGTGTCCGGCGAGGGCGAGGGCGATGCCA
CCTACGGCAAGCTGACCCTGAAGTTCATCTGCACCACCGGCAAGCTGCCCGTGCCCTGGCCCACCCTCGT
GACCACCCTGACCTACGGCGTGCAGTGCTTCAGCCGCTACCCCGACCACATGAAGCAGCACGACTTCTTC
AAGTCCGCCATGCCCGAAGGCTACGTCCAGGAGCGCACCATCTTCTTCAAGGACGACGGCAACTACAAGA
CCCGCGCCGAGGTGAAGTTCGAGGGCGACACCCTGGTGAACCGCATCGAGCTGAAGGGCATCGACTTCAA
GGAGGACGGCAACATCCTGGGGCACAAGCTGGAGTACAACTACAACAGCCACAACGTCTATATCATGGCC
GACAAGCAGAAGAACGGCATCAAGGTGAACTTCAAGATCCGCCACAACATCGAGGACGGCAGCGTGCAGC
TCGCCGACCACTACCAGCAGAACACCCCCATCGGCGACGGCCCCGTGCTGCTGCCCGACAACCACTACCT
GAGCACCCAGTCCGCCCTGAGCAAAGACCCCAACGAGAAGCGCGATCACATGGTCCTGCTGGAGTTCGTG
ACCGCCGCCGGGATCACTCTCGGCATGGACGAGCTGTACAAGAGTGCACGCGTGAGTAAGCTGAACCCTC
CTGATGAGAGTGGCCCCGGCTGCATGAGCTGCAAGTGTGTGCTCTCCTGAGCGGCCGCTAATCAACCTCT
GGATTACAAAATTTGTGAAAGATTGACTGGTATTCTTAACTATGTTGCTCCTTTTACGCTATGTGGATAC
GCTGCTTTAATGCCTTTGTATCATGCTATTGCTTCCCGTATGGCTTTCATTTTCTCCTCCTTGTATAAAT
CCTGGTTGCTGTCTCTTTATGAGGAGTTGTGGCCCGTTGTCAGGCAACGTGGCGTGGTGTGCACTGTGTT
TGCTGACGCAACCCCCACTGGTTGGGGCATTGCCACCACCTGTCAGCTCCTTTCCGGGACTTTCGCTTTC
CCCCTCCCTATTGCCACGGCGGAACTCATCGCCGCCTGCCTTGCCCGCTGCTGGACAGGGGCTCGGCTGT
TGGGCACTGACAATTCCGTGGTGTTGTCGGGGAAATCATCGTCCTTTCCTTGGCTGCTCGCCTGTGTTGC
CACCTGGATTCTGCGCGGGACGTCCTTCTGCTACGTCCCTTCGGCCCTCAATCCAGCGGACCTTCCTTCC
CGCGGCCTGCTGCCGGCTCTGCGGCCTCTTCCGCGTCTTCGCCTTCGCCCTCAGACGAGTCGGATCTCCC
TTTGGGCCGCCTCCCCGCATCGATACCGTCGAGACTGCTGCACCAGATCATAATCAGCCATACCACATTT
GTAGAGGTTTTACTTGCTTTAAAAAACCTCCCACACCTCCCCCTGAACCTGAAACATAAAATGAATGCAA
TTGTTGTTGTTAACTTGTTTATTGCAGCTTATAATGGTTACAAATAAAGCAATAGCATCACAAATTTCAC
AAATAAAGCATTTTTTTCACTGCATTCTAGTTGTGGTTTGTCCAAACTCATCAATGTATCTTAAGGCGTG
AAGATCTTCATATAACTTCGTATAGTATACCTTATACGAAGTTATCAAGTACTGCCACCATGGTGAGCGA
GCTGATTAAGGAGAACATGCACATGAAGCTGTACATGGAGGGCACCGTGAACAACCACCACTTCAAGTGC
ACATCCGAGGGCGAAGGCAAGCCCTACGAGGGCACCCAGACCATGAGAATCAAGGCGGTCGAGGGCGGCC
CTCTCCCCTTCGCCTTCGACATCCTGGCTACCAGCTTCATGTACGGCAGCAAAACCTTCATCAACCACAC
CCAGGGCATCCCCGACTTCTTTAAGCAGTCCTTCCCCGAGGGCTTCACATGGGAGAGAGTCACCACATAC
GAAGACGGGGGCGTGCTGACCGCTACCCAGGACACCAGCCTCCAGGACGGCTGCCTCATCTACAACGTCA
AGATCAGAGGGGTGAACTTCCCATCCAACGGCCCTGTGATGCAGAAGAAAACACTCGGCTGGGAGGCCTC
CACCGAGACCCTGTACCCCGCTGACGGCGGCCTGGAAGGCAGAGCCGACATGGCCCTGAAGCTCGTGGGC
GGGGGCCACCTGATCTGCAACTTGAAGACCACATACAGATCCAAGAAACCCGCTAAGAACCTCAAGATGC
CCGGCGTCTACTATGTGGACAGAAGACTGGAAAGAATCAAGGAGGCCGACAAAGAGACCTACGTCGAGCA
GCACGAGGTGGCTGTGGCCAGATACTGCGACCTCCCTAGCAAACTGGGGCACAGAAGTGCACGCGTGAGT
AAGCTGAACCCTCCTGATGAGAGTGGCCCCGGCTGCATGAGCTGCAAGTGTGTGCTCTCCTGAGCGGCCG
CTAATCAACCTCTGGATTACAAAATTTGTGAAAGATTGACTGGTATTCTTAACTATGTTGCTCCTTTTAC
GCTATGTGGATACGCTGCTTTAATGCCTTTGTATCATGCTATTGCTTCCCGTATGGCTTTCATTTTCTCC
TCCTTGTATAAATCCTGGTTGCTGTCTCTTTATGAGGAGTTGTGGCCCGTTGTCAGGCAACGTGGCGTGG
TGTGCACTGTGTTTGCTGACGCAACCCCCACTGGTTGGGGCATTGCCACCACCTGTCAGCTCCTTTCCGG
GACTTTCGCTTTCCCCCTCCCTATTGCCACGGCGGAACTCATCGCCGCCTGCCTTGCCCGCTGCTGGACA
GGGGCTCGGCTGTTGGGCACTGACAATTCCGTGGTGTTGTCGGGGAAATCATCGTCCTTTCCTTGGCTGC
TCGCCTGTGTTGCCACCTGGATTCTGCGCGGGACGTCCTTCTGCTACGTCCCTTCGGCCCTCAATCCAGC
GGACCTTCCTTCCCGCGGCCTGCTGCCGGCTCTGCGGCCTCTTCCGCGTCTTCGCCTTCGCCCTCAGACG
AGTCGGATCTCCCTTTGGGCCGCCTCCCCGCATCGATACCGTCGAGACTGCTGCACCAGATCATAATYRK
YMACTYGTTTATTGCAGMTKWTAATGGTTACAAATAAAGCAATAGCATCACAAATTTCACAAATAAAGCA
TTTTTTTCACTGCATTCTAGTTGTGGTTTGTCCAAACTCATCAATGTATCTTAAGGCGTACTAGTGAAGT
TCCTATTCTCTAGAAAGTATAGGAACTTCCGTAACTATAACGGTCCTAAGGTAGCGAATGCATCTAGACC
CAGCTTT
